Addgene plasmid #179051: pBBK67 pHomL-RPL18Bp-RPC19-Link-Scarlet(rfp)-SSA1t-HomR (AmpR)
Purpose: Vector containing a yeast integration cassette for RPL18B-driven expression of RPC19-Link-Scarlet(rfp), a marker for the nucleolus
Depositing lab: Vincent Martin. Depositing organization: Concordia University. Publication: The MyLo CRISPR-Cas9 Toolkit: A Markerless Yeast Localization and Overexpression CRISPR-Cas9 Toolkit. Bean BDM, Whiteway M, Martin VJJ. G3 (Bethesda). 2022 Jun 16. pii: 6609175. doi: 10.1093/g3journal/jkac154. PubMed 35708612.
Backbone
  Vector backbone: pYTK089 (ColE1, AmpR)
  Vector type: Yeast Expression
Growth in bacteria
  Bacterial resistance: Ampicillin, 100 μg/mL
  Growth temperature: 37°C
  Growth strain: DH5alpha
  Copy number: High Copy
Gene/Insert
  Gene/Insert name: RPL18Bp-RPC19-Link-Scarlet(rfp)
  Species: S. cerevisiae (budding yeast)
  Cloning method: Restriction Enzyme; 5′ cloning site Unknown (unknown if destroyed); 3′ cloning site Unknown (unknown if destroyed)
Terms and licenses: Academic/Nonprofit Terms; Industry Terms: Not Available to Industry
Depositor comments: Part of the Markerless Yeast Localization and Overexpression (MyLO) CRISPR-Cas9 Toolkit. Vector cloned using BsaI Golden Gate cloning
How to cite: pBBK67 pHomL-RPL18Bp-RPC19-Link-Scarlet(rfp)-SSA1t-HomR (AmpR) was a gift from Vincent Martin (Addgene plasmid # 179051 ; http://n2t.net/addgene:179051 ; RRID:Addgene_179051)
