[The description below was written by a language model from this plasmid's Addgene catalogue record and pLannotate feature annotations shown in this document.]
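Description:
pBBK67 pHomL-RPL18Bp-RPC19-Link-Scarlet(rfp)-SSA1t-HomR is a yeast integration-cassette donor plasmid from the Markerless Yeast Localization and Overexpression (MyLO) CRISPR-Cas9 toolkit, assembled by BsaI Golden Gate cloning in the pYTK089 backbone. In E. coli it is maintained at high copy through a ColE1-type origin and selected with ampicillin via the β-lactamase gene and its native promoter. The record lists no complete yeast selectable marker or functional yeast replication origin, which fits the markerless design: the cassette is meant to be integrated into the genome rather than carried episomally.

The payload is flanked by left and right homology regions (HomL and HomR). The automated annotation detects short fragments of ARS1, the HIS3 promoter and the HIS3 coding sequence on both sides of the expression unit. These partial matches probably lie within the homology arms and are not working parts, although the record does not define the arm sequences or the integration locus. Between the arms, the S. cerevisiae RPL18B promoter drives an open reading frame encoding RPC19, a core subunit shared by RNA polymerases I and III. RPC19 is joined through a linker to a red fluorescent protein that the feature table identifies as mScarlet-I, a rapidly maturing monomer. The construct name indicates that transcription ends at the SSA1 terminator, though neither the promoter nor the terminator is annotated in the table.

Because RPC19 is part of the rRNA-synthesising machinery, the fusion serves as a red fluorescent marker for the nucleolus. In the toolkit, the cassette presumably acts as repair template for Cas9-directed integration, providing a compartment reference for colocalization studies in budding yeast.
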