Features (pLannotate 1.2.2; 10 found; start..end, strand, type, name):
      1..861     -  CDS            AmpR: β-lactamase; bla; confers resistance to ampicillin, carbenicillin, and related antibiotics
    862..966     -  promoter       AmpR promoter: bla
   1069..1657    +  rep_origin     ori: high-copy-number ColE1/pMB1/pBR322/pUC origin of replication
   2391..2510    +  rep_origin     ARS1 (fragment): S. cerevisiae autonomously replicating sequence ARS1/ARS416
   2515..2561    +  promoter       HIS3 promoter (fragment): S. cerevisiae HIS3
   2562..2624    +  CDS            HIS3 (fragment): imidazoleglycerol-phosphate dehydratase, required for histidine biosynthesis; S. cerevisiae HIS3; yeast auxotrophic marker
   3528..3953    +  CDS            RPC19: RPAC2_YEAST - Experimental evidence at protein level: Swiss-Prot protein existence level 1. DNA-dependent RNA polymerases catalyze the transcription of DNA into RNA using the four ribonucleoside triphosphates as substrates. Common core component of RNA polymerases I and III which synthesize ribosomal RNA precursors and small RNAs, such as 5S rRNA and tRNAs, respectively. From Saccharomyces cerevisiae (strain ATCC 204508 / S288c) (Baker's yeast).
   3981..4676    +  CDS            mScarlet-I: mScarlet-I is a basic (constitutively fluorescent) red fluorescent protein published in 2016, derived from synthetic construct. It is reported to be a rapidly-maturing monomer with moderate acid sensitivity.
   5722..5748    +  rep_origin     ARS1 (fragment): S. cerevisiae autonomously replicating sequence ARS1/ARS416
   5845..5966    +  CDS            HIS3 (fragment): imidazoleglycerol-phosphate dehydratase, required for histidine biosynthesis; S. cerevisiae HIS3; yeast auxotrophic marker
>Addgene plasmid #179051 | pBBK67 pHomL-RPL18Bp-RPC19-Link-Scarlet(rfp)-SSA1t-HomR (AmpR) | addgene full sequence | sequence record 360849 | Addgene NGS Result
TTACCAATGCTTAATCAGTGAGGCACCTATCTCAGCGATCTGTCTATTTCGTTCATCCATAGTTGCCTGA
CTCCCCGTCGTGTAGATAACTACGATACGGGAGGGCTTACCATCTGGCCCCAGTGCTGCAATGATACCGC
GGGACCCACGCTCACCGGCTCCAGATTTATCAGCAATAAACCAGCCAGCCGGAAGGGCCGAGCGCAGAAG
TGGTCCTGCAACTTTATCCGCCTCCATCCAGTCTATTAATTGTTGCCGGGAAGCTAGAGTAAGTAGTTCG
CCAGTTAATAGTTTGCGCAACGTTGTTGCCATTGCTACAGGCATCGTGGTGTCACGCTCGTCGTTTGGTA
TGGCTTCATTCAGCTCCGGTTCCCAACGATCAAGGCGAGTTACATGATCCCCCATGTTGTGCAAAAAAGC
GGTTAGCTCCTTCGGTCCTCCGATCGTTGTCAGAAGTAAGTTGGCCGCAGTGTTATCACTCATGGTTATG
GCAGCACTGCATAATTCTCTTACTGTCATGCCATCCGTAAGATGCTTTTCTGTGACTGGTGAGTACTCAA
CCAAGTCATTCTGAGAATAGTGTATGCGGCGACCGAGTTGCTCTTGCCCGGCGTCAATACGGGATAATAC
CGCGCCACATAGCAGAACTTTAAAAGTGCTCATCATTGGAAAACGTTCTTCGGGGCGAAAACTCTCAAGG
ATCTTACCGCTGTTGAGATCCAGTTCGATGTAACCCACTCGTGCACCCAACTGATCTTCAGCATCTTTTA
CTTTCACCAGCGTTTCTGGGTGAGCAAAAACAGGAAGGCAAAATGCCGCAAAAAAGGGAATAAGGGCGAC
ACGGAAATGTTGAATACTCATACTCTTCCTTTTTCAATATTATTGAAGCATTTATCAGGGTTATTGTCTC
ATGAGCGGATACATATTTGAATGTATTTAGAAAAATAAACAAATAGGGGTTCCGCGCACATTTCCCCGAA
AAGTGCCACCTGTCATGACCAAAATCCCTTAACGTGAGTTTTCGTTCCACTGAGCGTCAGACCCCGTAGA
AAAGATCAAAGGATCTTCTTGAGATCCTTTTTTTCTGCGCGTAATCTGCTGCTTGCAAACAAAAAAACCA
CCGCTACCAGCGGTGGTTTGTTTGCCGGATCAAGAGCTACCAACTCTTTTTCCGAAGGTAACTGGCTTCA
GCAGAGCGCAGATACCAAATACTGTTCTTCTAGTGTAGCCGTAGTTAGGCCACCACTTCAAGAACTCTGT
AGCACCGCCTACATACCTCGCTCTGCTAATCCTGTTACCAGTGGCTGCTGCCAGTGGCGATAAGTCGTGT
CTTACCGGGTTGGACTCAAGACGATAGTTACCGGATAAGGCGCAGCGGTCGGGCTGAACGGGGGGTTCGT
GCACACAGCCCAGCTTGGAGCGAACGACCTACACCGAACTGAGATACCTACAGCGTGAGCTATGAGAAAG
CGCCACGCTTCCCGAAGGGAGAAAGGCGGACAGGTATCCGGTAAGCGGCAGGGTCGGAACAGGAGAGCGC
ACGAGGGAGCTTCCAGGGGGAAACGCCTGGTATCTTTATAGTCCTGTCGGGTTTCGCCACCTCTGACTTG
AGCGTCGATTTTTGTGATGCTCGTCAGGGGGGCGGAGCCTATGGAAAAACGCCAGCAACGCGGCCTTTTT
ACGGTTCCTGGCCTTTTGCTGGCCTTTTGCTCACATGTTCTTTCCTGCGTTATCCCCTGATTCTGTGGAT
AACCGTGCGGCCGCCAATGTTATCTATTGGCAGATGTTCATACGGGGCTTTCAAATATTGATGAAATTAT
GTGATGTTTAGAAGAAGATTCGAACTGTTTTCAGTAGATTTGGTAACTGTGCAACCATAACTCATGCCCC
CTATTTATCGGCATTGAGATTGTAAAGGAAGTAAAACGCATTTTTGCAGATCTGTTCTCTTATGTATTTT
TAATCGTCCTTGTATGGAAGTATCAAAGGGGACGTTCTTCACCTCCTTGGAAAACGCAAACTTTCTTTTT
GCCTATCACAGTATCTTATCGAGCTAACTATTTTCGACACACATGAAAAAGCAGAAATATTAACGAAAAA
GAAAAGAAAGACCATGTCATGTACGGGCAATCAGAATATGCAAGATGAGCGGGAACGGGCGAAATGTGCA
CGCGCACAACTTACGAAACGCGGATGAGTCACTGACAGCCACCGCAGAGGTTCTGACTCCTACTGAGCTC
TATTGGAGGTGGCAGAACCGGTAATCCCACAGTGAGCAACTTGACAAACCAACAGATATAGGCTGTGTCT
TAAAATATACCATCCAATACCTTGATGAACTTTTCAAAGATGACTAAAATAAGTGAAATTTCAACATTAA
CTTCGAGCTGTAAACACAGTGGTTTCTTTGCATAAACACCATCAGCCTCAAGTCGTCAAGTAAAGATTTC
GTGTTCATGCAGATAGATAACAATCTATATGTTGATAATTAGCGTTGCCTCATCAATGCGTACACGAAGA
ATATACTAAAAAATGAGCAGGCAAGATAAACGAAGGCAAAGATGACAGAGCAGAAAGCCCTAGTAAAGCG
TATTACAAATGAAACCAAGATTCAGATTGCGATCCCTGAATTCGCATCTAGATGGTAGAGCCACAAACAG
CCGGTACAAGCAACGATCTCCAGGACCATCTGAATCATGCGCGGATGACACGAACTCACGACGGCGATCA
CAGACATTAACCCACAGTACAGACACTGCGACAACGTGGCAATTCGTCGCAATACCGTCTCACTGAACTG
GCCGATAATTGCAGACGAACGAAGAGGATGTCCAATATTTTTTTTAAGGAATAAGGATACTTCAAGACTA
GATTCCCCCCTGCATTCCCATCAGAACCGTAAACCTTGGCGCTTTCCTTGGGAAGTATTCAAGAAGTGCC
TTGTCCGGTTTCTGTGGCTCACAAACCAGCGCGCCCGATATGGCTTTCTTTTCACTTATGAATGTACCAG
TACGGGACAATTAGAACGCTCCTGTAACAATCTCTTTGCAAATGTGGGGTTACATTCTAACCATGTCACA
CTGCTGACGAAATTCAAAGTAAAAAAAAATGGGACCACGTCTTGAGAACGATAGATTTTCTTTATTTTAC
ATTGAACAGTCGTTGTCTCAGCGCGCTTTATGTTTTCATTCATACTTCATATTATAAAATAACAAAAGAA
GAATTTCATATTCACGCCCAAGAAATCAGGCTGCTTTCCAAATGCAATTGACACTTCATTAGCCATCACA
CAAAACTCTTTCTTGCTGGAGCTTCTTTTAAAAAAGACCTCAGTACACCAAACACGTTACCCGACCTCGT
TATTTTACGACAACTATGATAAAATTCTGAAGAAAAAATAAAAAAATTTTCATACTTCTTGCTTTTATTT
AAACCATTGAATGATTTCTTTTGAACAAAACTACCTGTTTCACCAAAGGAAATAGAAAGAAAAAATCAAT
TAGAAGAAAACAAAAAACAAAAGATCTATGACTGAGGACATCGAACAAAAAAAGACCGCTACAGAGGTAA
CACCACAAGAACCAAAGCACATCCAAGAAGAAGAAGAACAGGATGTTGATATGACTGGCGATGAAGAACA
GGAAGAGGAACCAGACAGGGAAAAAATTAAGCTTCTCACACAGGCAACATCTGAAGATGGAACTAGTGCC
TCTTTTCAAATTGTAGAGGAGGATCACACGCTTGGAAATGCCCTTCGTTACGTTATAATGAAAAATCCAG
ACGTAGAATTTTGTGGTTACTCGATACCTCATCCTTCTGAAAACCTATTAAATATCAGAATTCAAACCTA
CGGTGAAACGACCGCGGTGGATGCTCTTCAAAAAGGGCTAAAGGACTTGATGGATTTATGTGACGTTGTA
GAATCTAAGTTTACTGAAAAAATCAAGAGCATGGGATCCGGTCCTTCTGGCCCAACTGGCATGGTTAGTA
AAGGTGAAGCTGTTATAAAAGAATTCATGAGGTTTAAAGTTCATATGGAAGGTTCAATGAATGGTCATGA
ATTTGAAATTGAAGGTGAAGGTGAAGGTAGACCATATGAAGGTACACAAACTGCTAAATTGAAAGTTACT
AAAGGTGGTCCATTACCATTTTCTTGGGATATTTTGTCTCCACAATTCATGTATGGTTCTAGAGCTTTTA
TTAAGCATCCAGCTGATATTCCAGATTATTATAAACAATCTTTTCCTGAAGGTTTTAAATGGGAAAGAGT
TATGAATTTCGAAGATGGTGGTGCTGTTACTGTTACTCAAGATACTTCTTTGGAAGATGGTACTTTAATC
TATAAAGTTAAATTGAGAGGTACTAATTTTCCACCAGATGGTCCAGTTATGCAAAAGAAAACTATGGGTT
GGGAAGCATCTACTGAAAGATTGTATCCAGAAGATGGTGTTTTGAAAGGAGACATTAAGATGGCTTTGAG
ATTGAAAGATGGTGGTCGGTACCTGGCCGACTTCAAGACCACCTATAAAGCTAAAAAACCAGTTCAAATG
CCAGGTGCATATAATGTTGATAGAAAGTTAGATATAACGTCGCATAACGAGGACTATACTGTAGTTGAAC
AATATGAACGTAGTGAAGGTAGACATAGTACCGGAGGAATGGATGAATTGTATAAATAGCTCGAGTGGCG
CCAATTGGTGCGGCAATTGATAATAACGAAAATGTCTTTTAATGATCTGGGTATAATGAGGAATTTTCCG
AACGTTTTTACTTTATATATATATATACATGTAACATATATTCTATACGCTATAGAGAAAGGAAATTTTT
CAATTAAAAAAAAAATAGAGAAAGAGTTTCACTTCTTGATTATCGCTAACACTAATGGTTGAAGTACTGC
TACTTTAATTTTATGCTGCCAATGAGACGACGGGGTCATCACGGCTCATCATGCGCCAAACAAATGTGTG
CAATACACGCTCGGATGACTGCATGATGACCGCACTGACTGGGGACAGCAGATCCACCTAAGCCTGTGAG
AGAAGCAGACACCCGACAGATCAAGGCAGTTAACTAGTGCACTGCAGTACAAATCGTCCCCAACAAAAGT
GGGCTCTCAAAATTCATCACATTTAAATGCATATAGGAAGAGCAACAGTTGGTTTGCATCTGATGTTCCT
TAAAGATTTCGACATAATGTGCGAAGTAGATCCCTTCAGCACTGTACTTGTTTTTGCGACTAGATTGTAA
ATCATTCTTTATTTAATCTCTTTCTTTAACTACTGCTTAAAGTATAATTTGGTCCGTAGTTTAATAACTA
TACTAAGCGAACGCTCTCTCGAAATTTTTCTTAACGCGTCCTTGTACTGCGTCTAACGCTTTTGCCACTT
GGATTTCTATTATAGGAAATAGTCTCACTTACTGGGCGACGAATTTTCGCGTTTTGATGAAGCACAGGAA
GAATTTCTTTATGCTCAGAAGTTTGACAGCAAGCAAGTTCATCATTCGAACTAGCCTTATTGTTTTAGTT
CAGTGACAGCGAACTGCCGTACTCGATGCTTTATTTCTCACGGTAGAGCGGAAGAACAGATAGATCCCTA
CATATTGCTACCACTTCTATTACACAATAGTTTCAATAGCTTGCAGCGTAGCTAAACTCTAAAATTTATC
TAAATCACTCATATAAACCGAACCCTTCCCCTTCCGCTTATAGTACAGCTGATGCTCCTTCACTATTTTA
ACATGTGGAATTCTTGAAAGAATGAAATCGCCATGCCAAGCCATCACACGGTCTTTTATGCAATTGATTG
ACCGCCTGCAACACATAGGCAGTAAAATTTTTACAAGCAGTAGCAGAACAGGCCACACAATCGCAAGTGA
TTAACGTCCACACAGGTATAGGGTTTCTGGACCATATGATACATGCTCTGGCCAAGCATTCCGGCTGGTC
GCTAATCGTTGAGTGCCGAGCGGCCGCGATTATCAAAAAGGATCTTCACCTAGATCCTTTTAAATTAAAA
ATGAAGTTTTAAATCAATCTAAAGTATATATGAGTAAACTTGGTCTGACAG
